>Addgene plasmid #89294 | pMX-IY GBRPL1 | depositor full sequence | sequence record 175006 | Full sequence
GCAAATCAATCTAAAGTATATATGAGTAAACTTGGTCTGACAGTTACCAATGCTTAATCAGTGAGGCACC
TATCTCAGCGATCTGTCTATTTCGTTCATCCATAGTTGCCTGACTCCCCGTCGTGTAGATAACTACGATA
CGGGAGGGCTTACCATCTGGCCCCAGTGCTGCAATGATACCGCGAGACCCACGCTCACCGGCTCCAGATT
TATCAGCAATAAACCAGCCAGCCGGAAGGGCCGAGCGCAGAAGTGGTCCTGCAACTTTATCCGCCTCCAT
CCAGTCTATTAATTGTTGCCGGGAAGCTAGAGTAAGTAGTTCGCCAGTTAATAGTTTGCGCAACGTTGTT
GCCATTGCTACAGGCATCGTGGTGTCACGCTCGTCGTTTGGTATGGCTTCATTCAGCTCCGGTTCCCAAC
GATCAAGGCGAGTTACATGATCCCCCATGTTGTGCAAAAAAGCGGTTAGCTCCTTCGGTCCTCCGATCGT
TGTCAGAAGTAAGTTGGCCGCAGTGTTATCACTCATGGTTATGGCAGCACTGCATAATTCTCTTACTGTC
ATGCCATCCGTAAGATGCTTTTCTGTGACTGGTGAGTACTCAACCAAGTCATTCTGAGAATAGTGTATGC
GGCGACCGAGTTGCTCTTGCCCGGCGTCAACACGGGATAATACCGCGCCACATAGCAGAACTTTAAAAGT
GCTCATCATTGGAAAACGTTCTTCGGGGCGAAAACTCTCAAGGATCTTACCGCTGTTGAGATCCAGTTCG
ATGTAACCCACTCGTGCACCCAACTGATCTTCAGCATCTTTTACTTTCACCAGCGTTTCTGGGTGAGCAA
AAACAGGAAGGCAAAATGCCGCAAAAAAGGGAATAAGGGCGACACGGAAATGTTGAATACTCATACTCTT
CCTTTTTCAATATTATTGAAGCATTTATCAGGGTTATTGTCTCATGAGCGGATACATATTTGAATGTATT
TAGAAAAATAAACAAATAGGGGTTCCGCGCACATTTCCTGCATAATGAAAGACCCCACCTGTAGGTTTGG
CAAGCTAGCTTAAGTAACGCCATTTTGCAAGGCATGGAAAAATACATAACTGAGAATAGAAAAGTTCAGA
TCAAGGTCAGGAACAGATGGAACAGCTGAATATGGGCCAAAGCGGATATCTGTGGTAAGCAGTTCCTGCC
CCGGCTCAGGGCCAAGAACAGATGGAACAGCTGAATATGGGCCAAACAGGATATCTGTGGTAAGCAGTTC
CTGCCCCGGCTCAGGGCCAAGAACAGATGGTCCCCAGATGCGGTCCAGCCCTCAGCAGTTTCTAGAGAAC
CATCAGATGTTTCCAGGGTGCCCCAAGGACCTGAAATGACCCTGTGCCTTATTTGAACTAACCAATCAGT
TCGCTTCTCGCTTCTGTTCGCGCGCTTCTGCTCCCCGAGCTCAATAAAAGAGCCCACAACCCCTCACTCG
GGGCGCCAGTCCTCCGATTGACTGAGTCGCCCGGGTACCCGTGTATCCAATAAACCCTCTTGCAGTTGCA
TCCGACTTGTGGTCTCGCTGTTCCTTGGGAGGGTCTCCTCTGAGTGATTGACTACCCGTCAGCGGGGGTC
TTTCATTTGGGGGCTCGTCCGGGATCGGGAGACCCCTGCCCAGGGACCACCGACCCACCACCGGGAGGTA
AGCTGGCCAGCAACTTATCTGTGTCTGTCCGATTGTCTAGTGTCTATGACTGATTTTATGCGCCTGCGTC
GGTACTAGTTAGCTAACTAGCTCTGTATCTGGCGGACCCGTGGTGGAACTGACGAGTTCGGAACACCCGG
CCGCAACCCTGGGAGACGTCCCAGGGATCTCGGGGGCCGTTTTTGTGGCCCGACCTGAGTCCAAAAATCC
CGATCGTTTTGGACTCTTTGGTGCACCCCCCTTAGAGGAGGGATATGTGGTTCTGGTAGGAGACGAGAAC
CTAAAACAGTTCCCGCCTCCGTCTGAATTTTTGCTTTCGGTTTGGGACCGAAGCCGCGCCGCGCGTCTTG
TCTGCTGCAGCATCGTTCTGTGTTGTCTCTGTCTGACTGTGTTTCTGTATTTGTCTGAAAATATGGGCCC
GGGCCAGACTGTTACCACTCCCTTAAGTTTGACCTTAGGTCACTGGAAAGATGTCGAGCGGATCGCTCAC
AACCAGTCGGTAGATGTCAAGAAGAGACGTTGGGTTACCTTCTGCTCTGCAGAATGGCCAACCTTTAACG
TCGGATGGCCGCGAGACGGCACCTTTAACCGAGACCTCATCACCCAGGTTAAGATCAAGGTCTTTTCACC
TGGCCCGCATGGACACCCAGACCAGGTCCCCTACATCGTGACCTGGGAAGCCTTGGCTTTTGACCCCCCT
CCCTGGGTCAAGCCCTTTGTACACCCTAAGCCTCCGCCTCCTCTTCCTCCATCCGCCCCGTCTCTCCCCC
TTGAACCTCCTCGTTCGACCCCGCCTCGATCCTCCCTTTATCCAGCCCTCACTCCTTCTCTAGGCGCCCC
CATATGGCCATATGAGATCTTATATGGGGCACCCCCGCCCCTTGTAAACTTCCCTGACCCTGACATGACA
AGAGTTACTAACAGCCCCTCTCTCCAAGCTCACTTACAGGCTCTCTACTTAGTCCAGCACGAAGTCTGGA
GACCTCTGGCGGCAGCCTACCAAGAACAACTGGACCGACCGGTGGTACCTCACCCTTACCGAGTCGGCGA
CACAGTGTGGGTCCGCCGACACCAGACTAAGAACCTAGAACCTCGCTGGAAAGGACCTTACACAGTCCTG
CTGACCACCCCCACCGCCCTCAAAGTAGACGGCATCGCAGCTTGGATACACGCCGCCCACGTGAAGGCTG
CCGACCCCGGGGGTGGACCATCCTCTAGACTGCCGGATCTAGCTAGTTAATTAAGGATCCCAGTGTGGTG
GTACGGAATTCCACCATGAAGTTCCAGTACAAGGAGGACCATCCCTTTGAGTATCGGAAAAAGGAAGGAG
AAAAGATCCGGAAGAAATATCCGGACAGGGTCCCCGTGATTGTAGAGAAGGCTCCAAAAGCCAGGGTGCC
TGATCTGGACAAGAGGAAGTACCTAGTGCCCTCTGACCTTACTGTTGGCCAGTTCTACTTCTTAATCCGG
AAGAGAATCCACCTGAGACCTGAGGACGCCTTATTCTTCTTTGTCAACAACACCATCCCTCCCACCAGTG
CTACCATGGGCCAACTGTATGAGGACAATCATGAGGAAGACTATTTTCTGTATGTGGCCTACAGTGATGA
GAGTGTCTATGGGAAATGACTCGAGGGCCGGCGCGCCGCGGCCGCTACGTAAATTCCGCCCCTCTCCCTC
CCCCCCCCCTAACGTTACTGGCCGAAGCCGCTTGGAATAAGGCCGGTGTGCGTTTGTCTATATGTTATTT
TCCACCATATTGCCGTCTTTTGGCAATGTGAGGGCCCGGAAACCTGGCCCTGTCTTCTTGACGAGCATTC
CTAGGGGTCTTTCCCCTCTCGCCAAAGGAATGCAAGGTCTGTTGAATGTCGTGAAGGAAGCAGTTCCTCT
GGAAGCTTCTTGAAGACAAACAACGTCTGTAGCGACCCTTTGCAGGCAGCGGAACCCCCCACCTGGCGAC
AGGTGCCTCTGCGGCCAAAAGCCACGTGTATAAGATACACCTGCAAAGGCGGCACAACCCCAGTGCCACG
TTGTGAGTTGGATAGTTGTGGAAAGAGTCAAATGGCTCTCCTCAAGCGTATTCAACAAGGGGCTGAAGGA
TGCCCAGAAGGTACCCCATTGTATGGGATCTGATCTGGGGCCTCGGTGCACATGCTTTACATGTGTTTAG
TCGAGGTTAAAAAACGTCTAGGCCCCCCGAACCACGGGGACGTGGTTTTCCTTTGAAAAACACGATGATA
AGCTTGCCACAACCATGGTGAGCAAGGGCGAGGAGCTGTTCACCGGGGTGGTGCCCATCCTGGTCGAGCT
GGACGGCGACGTAAACGGCCACAAGTTCAGCGTGTCCGGCGAGGGCGAGGGCGATGCCACCTACGGCAAG
CTGACCCTGAAGTTCATCTGCACCACCGGCAAGCTGCCCGTGCCCTGGCCCACCCTCGTGACCACCTTCG
GCTACGGCCTGCAGTGCTTCGCCCGCTACCCCGACCACATGAAGCAGCACGACTTCTTCAAGTCCGCCAT
GCCCGAAGGCTACGTCCAGGAGCGCACCATCTTCTTCAAGGACGACGGCAACTACAAGACCCGCGCCGAG
GTGAAGTTCGAGGGCGACACCCTGGTGAACCGCATCGAGCTGAAGGGCATCGACTTCAAGGAGGACGGCA
ACATCCTGGGGCACAAGCTGGAGTACAACTACAACAGCCACAACGTCTATATCATGGCCGACAAGCAGAA
GAACGGCATCAAGGTGAACTTCAAGATCCGCCACAACATCGAGGACGGCAGCGTGCAGCTCGCCGACCAC
TACCAGCAGAACACCCCCATCGGCGACGGCCCCGTGCTGCTGCCCGACAACCACTACCTGAGCTACCAGT
CCGCCCTGAGCAAAGACCCCAACGAGAAGCGCGATCACATGGTCCTGCTGGAGTTCGTGACCGCCGCCGG
GATCACTCTCGGCATGGACGAGCTGTACAAGTAAAGCGGCCCAGCCACAGTGGTCGACGATAAAATAAAA
GATTTTATTTAGTCTCCAGAAAAAGGGGGGAATGAAAGACCCCACCTGTAGGTTTGGCAAGCTAGCTTAA
GTAACGCCATTTTGGAAGGCATGGAAAAATACATAACTGAGAATAGAGAAGTTCAGATCAAGGTCAGGAA
CAGATGGAACAGCTGAATATGGGCCAAACAGGATATCTGTGGTAAGCAGTTCCTGCCCCGGCTCAGGGCC
AAGAACAGATGGAACAGCTGAATATGGGCCAAACAGGATATCTGTGGTAAGCAGTTCCTGCCCCGGCTCA
GGGCCAAGAACAGATGGTCCCCAGATGCGGTCCAGCCCTCAGCAGTTTCTAGAGAACCATCAGATGTTTC
CAGGGTGCCCCAAGGACCTGAAATGACCCTGTGCCTTATTTGAACTAACCAATCAGTTCGCTTCTCGCTT
CTGTTCGCGCGCTTCTGCTCCCCGAGCTCAATAAAAGAGCCCACAACCCCTCACTCGGGGCGCCAGTCCT
CCGATTGACTGAGTCGCCCGGGTACCCGTGTATCCAATAAACCCTCTTGCAGTTGCATCCGACTTGTGGT
CTCGCTGTTCCTTGGGAGGGTCTCCTCTGAGTGATTGACTACCCGTCAGCGGGGGTCTTTCATTCTGCAT
TAATGAATCGGCCAACGCGCGGGGAGAGGCGGTTTGCGTATTGGGCGCTCTTCCGCTTCCTCGCTCACTG
ACTCGCTGCGCTCGGTCGTTCGGCTGCGGCGAGCGGTATCAGCTCACTCAAAGGCGGTAATACGGTTATC
CACAGAATCAGGGGATAACGCAGGAAAGAACATGTGAGCAAAAGGCCAGCAAAAGGCCAGGAACCGTAAA
AAGGCCGCGTTGCTGGCGTTTTTCCATAGGCTCCGCCCCCCTGACGAGCATCACAAAAATCGACGCTCAA
GTCAGAGGTGGCGAAACCCGACAGGACTATAAAGATACCAGGCGTTTCCCCCTGGAAGCTCCCTCGTGCG
CTCTCCTGTTCCGACCCTGCCGCTTACCGGATACCTGTCCGCCTTTCTCCCTTCGGGAAGCGTGGCGCTT
TCTCATAGCTCACGCTGTAGGTATCTCAGTTCGGTGTAGGTCGTTCGCTCCAAGCTGGGCTGTGTGCACG
AACCCCCCGTTCAGCCCGACCGCTGCGCCTTATCCGGTAACTATCGTCTTGAGTCCAACCCGGTAAGACA
CGACTTATCGCCACTGGCAGCAGCCACTGGTAACAGGATTAGCAGAGCGAGGTATGTAGGCGGTGCTACA
GAGTTCTTGAAGTGGTGGCCTAACTACGGCTACACTAGAAGGACAGTATTTGGTATCTGCGCTCTGCTGA
AGCCAGTTACCTTCGGAAAAAGAGTTGGTAGCTCTTGATCCGGCAAACAAACCACCGCTGGTAGCGGTGG
TTTTTTTGTTTGCAAGCAGCAGATTACGCGCAGAAAAAAAGGATCTCAAGAAGATCCTTTGATCTTTTCT
ACGGGGTCTGACGCTCAGTGGAACGAAAACTCACGTTAAGGGATTTTGGTCATGAGATTATCAAAAAGGA
TCTTCACCTAGATCCTTTTGCGGCCGGCC
Features (pLannotate 1.2.2; 13 found; start..end, strand, type, name):
     44..904     -  CDS            AmpR: β-lactamase; bla; confers resistance to ampicillin, carbenicillin, and related antibiotics
    905..1009    -  promoter       AmpR promoter: bla
   1024..1617    +  LTR            LTR: long terminal repeat from Moloney murine leukemia virus
   1680..2037    +  misc_feature   MMLV Ψ: packaging signal of Moloney murine leukemia virus (MMLV)
   2102..2518    +  CDS            gag (truncated): truncated Moloney murine leukemia virus (MMLV) gag gene lacking the start codon
   2528..2902    +  misc_feature   pol region: Moloney murine leukemia virus (MMLV) pol region containing the splice acceptor site
   2956..3306    +  CDS            GABARAPL1: GBRL1_HUMAN - Also known as GEC1. Experimental evidence at protein level: Swiss-Prot protein existence level 1. Ubiquitin-like modifier that increases cell-surface expression of kappa-type opioid receptor through facilitating anterograde intracellular trafficking of the receptor (PubMed:16431922). Involved in formation of autophagosomal vacuoles (PubMed:20404487). While LC3s are involved in elongation of the phagophore membrane, the GABARAP/GATE-16 subfamily is essential for a later stage in autophagosome maturation (PubMed:20404487). Through its interaction with the reticulophagy receptor TEX
   3349..3921    +  misc_feature   IRES: internal ribosome entry site (IRES) of the encephalomyocarditis virus (EMCV)
   3935..4654    +  CDS            EYFP: enhanced YFP mammalian codon-optimized
   4721..4842    +  LTR            3' LTR (ΔU3) (fragment): self-inactivating 3' long terminal repeat (LTR) from Moloney murine leukemia virus
   4843..5312    +  LTR            LTR: long terminal repeat from Moloney murine leukemia virus
   5315..5368    -  CDS            lacI (fragment): lac repressor; lacI; The lac repressor binds to the lac operator to inhibit transcription in E. coli. This inhibition can be relieved by adding lactose or isopropyl-β-D-thiogalactopyranoside (IPTG).
   5551..6139    -  rep_origin     ori: high-copy-number ColE1/pMB1/pBR322/pUC origin of replication
