[The description below was written by a language model from this plasmid's Addgene catalogue record and pLannotate feature annotations shown in this document.]
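Description:
pMX-IY GBRPL1 is a Moloney murine leukemia virus (MMLV)-based retroviral vector built on the pMX backbone for expressing untagged human GABARAPL1 (also known as GEC1 or ATG8L), a member of the mammalian Atg8 family, in mammalian cells. The 6,259 nt plasmid is propagated in E. coli through a high-copy ColE1/pUC-type origin and selected with ampicillin via the β-lactamase gene and its native promoter. A short lacI fragment annotated near the origin appears to be a backbone remnant with no evident function.

The retroviral cassette is bounded by MMLV long terminal repeats. The 5′ LTR is followed by the Ψ packaging signal, a truncated gag segment lacking its start codon, and a pol region carrying the splice acceptor; together these support packaging of the genomic RNA into virions and processing of the transcript. No separate internal promoter is annotated, so expression is presumably driven from the 5′ LTR. Downstream lies the GABARAPL1 coding sequence, then an EMCV IRES and EYFP, giving a bicistronic message in which the Atg8 protein and the fluorescent reporter are translated as separate polypeptides. Although the catalogue lists IRES-YFP in the tag field, GABARAPL1 itself is therefore untagged, and YFP serves as the marker for identifying or sorting transduced cells, as no drug-resistance gene for mammalian selection is present. The 3′ end is annotated as a short fragment matching a ΔU3 LTR immediately followed by a larger MMLV LTR segment, which probably represents a single 3′ LTR split by the annotation tool.

Because the viral structural and enzymatic genes are absent, virus production requires them to be supplied in trans by packaging cells. The associated study concerns the roles of LC3/GABARAP proteins in PINK1/Parkin mitophagy and starvation-induced autophagy, consistent with stable expression of GABARAPL1 for such functional experiments.
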