Addgene plasmid #89294: pMX-IY GBRPL1
Purpose: For expression of the mammalian Atg8 protein GABARAPL1 without a tag
Depositing lab: Michael Lazarou. Depositing organization: Monash University. Publication: Atg8 family LC3/GABARAP proteins are crucial for autophagosome-lysosome fusion but not autophagosome formation during PINK1/Parkin mitophagy and starvation. Nguyen TN, Padman BS, Usher J, Oorschot V, Ramm G, Lazarou M. J Cell Biol. 2016 Dec 19;215(6):857-874. Epub 2016 Nov 18. 10.1083/jcb.201607039 PubMed 27864321.
Backbone
  Vector backbone: pMX
  Vector type: Mammalian Expression, Retroviral
  Selectable markers: IRES-YFP
Growth in bacteria
  Bacterial resistance: Ampicillin, 100 μg/mL
  Growth temperature: 37°C
  Growth strain: NEB Stable
  Copy number: High Copy
Gene/Insert
  Gene/Insert name: GABARAPL1 (alt names: GEC-1; ATG8L)
  Species: H. sapiens (human)
  Entrez Gene: GABARAPL1 (a.k.a. APG8-LIKE, APG8L, ATG8, ATG8B, ATG8L, GEC1)
  Tag / fusion protein: IRES-YFP (C terminal on backbone)
  Cloning method: Gibson Cloning
  Sequencing primers: 5′ pBMN 5'
Terms and licenses: Academic/Nonprofit Terms; Industry Terms: Not Available to Industry
How to cite: pMX-IY GBRPL1 was a gift from Michael Lazarou (Addgene plasmid # 89294 ; http://n2t.net/addgene:89294 ; RRID:Addgene_89294)
