>Addgene plasmid #89294 | pMX-IY GBRPL1 | addgene partial sequence | sequence record 174903 | Addgene Partial NGS Result
GCAAATCAATCTAAAGTATATATGAGTAAACTTGGTCTGACAGTTACCAATGCTTAATCAGTGAGGCACC
TATCTCAGCGATCTGTCTATTTCGTTCATCCATAGTTGCCTGACTCCCCGTCGTGTAGATAACTACGATA
CGGGAGGGCTTACCATCTGGCCCCAGTGCTGCAATGATACCGCGAGACCCACGCTCACCGGCTCCAGATT
TATCAGCAATAAACCAGCCAGCCGGAAGGGCCGAGCGCAGAAGTGGTCCTGCAACTTTATCCGCCTCCAT
CCAGTCTATTAATTGTTGCCGGGAAGCTAGAGTAAGTAGTTCGCCAGTTAATAGTTTGCGCAACGTTGTT
GCCATTGCTACAGGCATCGTGGTGTCACGCTCGTCGTTTGGTATGGCTTCATTCAGCTCCGGTTCCCAAC
GATCAAGGCGAGTTACATGATCCCCCATGTTGTGCAAAAAAGCGGTTAGCTCCTTCGGTCCTCCGATCGT
TGTCAGAAGTAAGTTGGCCGCAGTGTTATCACTCATGGTTATGGCAGCACTGCATAATTCTCTTACTGTC
ATGCCATCCGTAAGATGCTTTTCTGTGACTGGTGAGTACTCAACCAAGTCATTCTGAGAATAGTGTATGC
GGCGACCGAGTTGCTCTTGCCCGGCGTCAATACGGGATAATACCGCGCCACATAGCAGAACTTTAAAAGT
GCTCATCATTGGAAAACGTTCTTCGGGGCGAAAACTCTCAAGGATCTTACCGCTGTTGAGATCCAGTTCG
ATGTAACCCACTCGTGCACCCAACTGATCTTCAGCATCTTTTACTTTCACCAGCGTTTCTGGGTGAGCAA
AAACAGGAAGGCAAAATGCCGCAAAAAAGGGAATAAGGGCGACACGGAAATGTTGAATACTCATACTCTT
CCTTTTTCAATATTATTGAAGCATTTATCAGGGTTATTGTCTCATGAGCGGATACATATTTGAATGTATT
TAGAAAAATAAACAAATAGGGGTTCCGCGCACATTTCCCCGAAAAGTGCCACCTGCATAATGAAAGACCC
CACCTGTAGGTTTGGCAAGCTAGCTTAAGTAACGCCATTTTGCAAGGCATGGAAAAATACATAACTGAGA
ATAGAAAAGTTCAGATCAAGGTCAGGAACAGATGGAACAGCTGAATATGGGCCAAACAGGATATCTGTGG
TAAGCAGTTCCTGCCCCGGCTCAGGGCCAAGAACAGATGGAACAGCTGAATATGGGCCAAACAGGATATC
TGTGGTAAGCAGTTCCTGCCCCGGCTCAGGGCCAAGAACAGATGGTCCCCAGATGCGGTCCAGCCCTCAG
CAGTTTCTAGAGAACCATCAGATGTTTCCAGGGTGCCCCAAGGACCTGAAATGACCCTGTGCCTTATTTG
AACTAACCAATCAGTTCGCTTCTCGCTTCTGTTCGCGCGCTTCTGCTCCCCGAGCTCAATAAAAGAGCCC
ACAACCCCTCACTCGGCGCGCCAGTCCTCCGATTGACTGAGTCGCCCGGGTACCCGTGTATCCAATAAAC
CCTCTTGCAGTTGCATCCGACTTGTGGTCTCGCTGTTCCTTGGGAGGGTCTCCTCTGAGTGATTGACTAC
CCGTCAGCGGGGGTCTTTCATTTGGGGGCTCGTCCGGGATCGGGAGACCCCTGCCCAGGGACCACCGACC
CACCACCGGGAGGTAAGCTGGCCAGCAACTTATCTGTGTCTGTCCGATTGTCTAGTGTCTATGACTGATT
TTATGCGCCTGCGTCGGTACTAGTTAGCTAACTAGCTCTGTATCTGGCGGACCCGTGGTGGAACTGACGA
GTTCGGAACACCCGGCCGCAACCCTGGGAGACGTCCCAGGGACTTCGGGGGCCGTTTTTGTGGCCCGACC
TGAGTCCAAAAATCCCGATCGTTTTGGACTCTTTGGTGCACCCCCCTAATAGGAGGGATATGTGGTTCTG
GTAGGAGACGAGAACCTAAAACAGTTCCCGCCTCCGTCTGAATTTTTGCTTTCGGTTTGGGACCGAAGCC
GCGCCGCGCGTCTTGTCTGCTGCAGCATCGTTCTGTGTTGTCTCTGTCTGACTGTGTTTCTGTATTTGTC
TGAAAATTAGGGCCAGACTGTTACCACTCCCTTAAGTTTGACCTTAGGTCACTGGAAAGATGTCGAGCGG
ATCGCTCACAACCAGTCGGTAGATGTCAAGAAGAGACGTTGGGTTACCTTCTGCTCTGCAGAATGGCCAA
CCTTTAACGTCGGATGGCCGCGAGACGGCACCTTTAACCGAGACCTCATCACCCAGGTTAAGATCAAGGT
CTTTTCACCTGGCCCGCATGGACACCCAGACCAGGTCCCCTACATCGTGACCTGGGAAGCCTTGGCTTTT
GACCCCCCTCCCTGGGTCAAGCCCTTTGTACACCCTAAGCCTCCGCCTCCTCTTCCTCCATCCGCCCCGT
CTCTCCCCCTTGAACCTCCTCGTTCGACCCCGCCTCGATCCTCCCTTTATCCAGCCCTCACTCCTTCTCT
AGGCGCCCCCATATGGCCATATGAGATCTTATATGGGGCACCCCCGCCCCTTGTAAACTTCCCTGACCCT
GACATGACAAGAGTTACTAACAGCCCCTCTCTCCAAGCTCACTTACAGGCTCTCTACTTAGTCCAGCACG
AAGTCTGGAGACCTCTGGCGGCAGCCTACCAAGAACAACTGGACCGACCGGTGGTACCTCACCCTTACCG
AGTCGGCGACACAGTGTGGGTCCGCCGACACCAGACTAAGAACCTAGAACCTCGCTGGAAAGGACCTTAC
ACAGTCCTGCTGACCACCCCCACCGCCCTCAAAGTAGACGGCATCGCAGCTTGGATACACGCCGCCCACG
TGAAGGCTGCCGACCCCGGGGGTGGACCATCCTCTAGACTGCCGGATCTAGCTAGTTAATTAAGGATCCC
AGTGTGGTGGTACGGAATTCCACCATGAAGTTCCAGTACAAGGAGGACCATCCCTTTGAGTATCGGAAAA
AGGAAGGAGAAAAGATCCGGAAGAAATATCCGGACAGGGTCCCCGTGATTGTAGAGAAGGCTCCAAAAGC
CAGGGTGCCTGATCTGGACAAGAGGAAGTACCTAGTGCCCTCTGACCTTACTGTTGGCCAGTTCTACTTC
TTAATCCGGAAGAGAATCCACCTGAGACCTGAGGACGCCTTATTCTTCTTTGTCAACAACACCATCCCTC
CCACCAGTGCTACCATGGGCCAACTGTATGAGGACAATCATGAGGAAGACTATTTTCTGTATGTGGCCTA
CAGTGATGAGAGTGTCTATGGGAAATGA
