>Addgene plasmid #89294 | pMX-IY GBRPL1 | addgene partial sequence | sequence record 174904 | Addgene Partial NGS Result
CCCCCCCCCCTAACGTTACTGGCCGAAGCCGCTTGGAATAAGGCCGGTGTGCGTTTGTCTATATGTTATT
TTCCACCATATTGCCGTCTTTTGGCAATGTGAGGGCCCGGAAACCTGGCCCTGTCTTCTTGACGAGCATT
CCTAGGGGTCTTTCCCCTCTCGCCAAAGGAATGCAAGGTCTGTTGAATGTCGTGAAGGAAGCAGTTCCTC
TGGAAGCTTCTTGAAGACAAACAACGTCTGTAGCGACCCTTTGCAGGCAGCGGAACCCCCCACCTGGCGA
CAGGTGCCTCTGCGGCCAAAAGCCACGTGTATAAGATACACCTGCAAAGGCGGCACAACCCCAGTGCCAC
GTTGTGAGTTGGATAGTTGTGGAAAGAGTCAAATGGCTCTCCTCAAGCGTATTCAACAAGGGGCTGAAGG
ATGCCCAGAAGGTACCCCATTGTATGGGATCTGATCTGGGGCCTCGGTGCACATGCTTTACATGTGTTTA
GTCGAGGTTAAAAAAACGTCTAGGCCCCCCGAACCACGGGGACGTGGTTTTCCTTTGAAAAACACGATGA
TAATATGGCCACAACCATGGTGAGCAAGGGCGAGGAGCTGTTCACCGGGGTGGTGCCCATCCTGGTCGAG
CTGGACGGCGACGTAAACGGCCACAAGTTCAGCGTGTCCGGCGAGGGCGAGGGCGATGCCACCTACGGCA
AGCTGACCCTGAAGTTCATCTGCACCACCGGCAAGCTGCCCGTGCCCTGGCCCACCCTCGTGACCACCTT
CGGCTACGGCCTGCAGTGCTTCGCCCGCTACCCCGACCACATGAAGCAGCACGACTTCTTCAAGTCCGCC
ATGCCCGAAGGCTACGTCCAGGAGCGCACCATCTTCTTCAAGGACGACGGCAACTACAAGACCCGCGCCG
AGGTGAAGTTCGAGGGCGACACCCTGGTGAACCGCATCGAGCTGAAGGGCATCGACTTCAAGGAGGACGG
CAACATCCTGGGGCACAAGCTGGAGTACAACTACAACAGCCACAACGTCTATATCATGGCCGACAAGCAG
AAGAACGGCATCAAGGTGAACTTCAAGATCCGCCACAACATCGAGGACGGCAGCGTGCAGCTCGCCGACC
ACTACCAGCAGAACACCCCCATCGGCGACGGCCCCGTGCTGCTGCCCGACAACCACTACCTGAGCTACCA
GTCCGCCCTGAGCAAAGACCCCAACGAGAAGCGCGATCACATGGTCCTGCTGGAGTTCGTGACCGCCGCC
GGGATCACTCTCGGCATGGACGAGCTGTACAAGTAAGTCGACGATAAAATAAAAGATTTTATTTAGTCTC
CAGAAAAAGGGGGGAATGAAAGACCCCACCTGTAGGTTTGGCAAGCTAGCTTAAGTAACGCCATTTTGCA
AGGCATGGAAAAATACATAACTGAGAATAGAGAAGTTCAGATCAAGGTCAGGAACAGATGGAACAGCTGA
ATATGGGCCAAACAGGATATCTGTGGTAAGCAGTTCCTGCCCCGGCTCAGGGCCAAGAACAGATGGAACA
GCTGAATATGGGCCAAACAGGATATCTGTGGTAAGCAGTTCCTGCCCCGGCTCAGGGCCAAGAACAGATG
GTCCCCAGATGCGGTCCAGCCCTCAGCAGTTTCTAGAGAACCATCAGATGTTTCCAGGGTGCCCCAAGGA
CCTGAAATGACCCTGTGCCTTATTTGAACTAACCAATCAGTTCGCTTCTCGCTTCTGTTCGCGCGCTTCT
GCTCCCCGAGCTCAATAAAAGAGCCCACAACCCCTCACTCGGGGCGCCAGTCCTCCGATTGACTGAGTCG
CCCGGGTACCCGTGTATCCAATAAACCCTCTTGCAGTTGCATCCGACTTGTGGTCTCGCTGTTCCTTGGG
AGGGTCTCCTCTGAGTGATTGACTACCCGTCAGCGGGGGTCTTTCA
